Addgene plasmid #49080: pcDNA3.1 Flag YFP hNKCC1 intracellular-cysteineless (NT855)
Purpose: Expresses human NKCC1 mutant lacking cysteine residues within intracellular loops and with an N-terminal 3xFLAG-YFP tag in mammalian cells. cDNA is synthetic, containing convenient restriction sites.
Depositing lab: Biff Forbush. Depositing organization: Yale University. Publication: Functional Expression of Human NKCC1 from a Synthetic Cassette-Based cDNA: Introduction of Extracellular Epitope Tags and Removal of Cysteines. Somasekharan S, Monette MY, Forbush B. PLoS One. 2013 Dec 5;8(12):e82060. doi: 10.1371/journal.pone.0082060. PubMed 24339991.
Backbone
  Vector backbone: pcDNA3.1 neo
  Backbone manufacturer: Life Technologies
  Backbone size w/o insert (bp): 5316
  Vector type: Mammalian Expression
  Selectable markers: Neomycin (select with G418)
Growth in bacteria
  Bacterial resistance: Ampicillin, 100 μg/mL
  Growth temperature: 37°C
  Growth strain: DH5alpha
  Copy number: High Copy
Gene/Insert
  Gene/Insert name: human NKCC1 (synthetic) (alt names: Slc12A2 (synthetic); Na-K-Cl cotransporter)
  Species: H. sapiens (human), Synthetic
  Insert size (bp): 4479
  Mutation: C791S, C820S, C1052S in hNKCC1 in NT17
  Entrez Gene: SLC12A2 (a.k.a. BSC, BSC-2, BSC2, CCC1, KILQS, NKCC1, PPP1R141)
  Promoter: CMV
  Tag / fusion protein: 3x Flag (N terminal on insert); mVenus (N terminal on insert)
  Cloning method: Restriction Enzyme; 5′ cloning site NheI (not destroyed); 3′ cloning site PmeI (not destroyed)
  Sequencing primers: 5′ CMV-F; 3′ BGH-rev
Terms and licenses: Academic/Nonprofit Terms; Industry Terms: Not Available to Industry
Depositor comments: Plasmid constructed from pcDNA3.1 Flag YFP hNKCC1 WT (NT17). See Addgene plasmid# 49085 (http://www.addgene.org/49085/) for plasmid map of wild-type construct.
How to cite: pcDNA3.1 Flag YFP hNKCC1 intracellular-cysteineless (NT855) was a gift from Biff Forbush (Addgene plasmid # 49080 ; http://n2t.net/addgene:49080 ; RRID:Addgene_49080)
