[The description below was written by a language model from this plasmid's Addgene catalogue record and pLannotate feature annotations shown in this document.]
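Description:
pcDNA3.1 Flag YFP hNKCC1 intracellular-cysteineless (NT855) is a mammalian expression plasmid built on the pcDNA3.1 neo backbone. It is maintained in E. coli through a high-copy ColE1/pUC-type origin and an ampicillin resistance gene (β-lactamase), and it also carries an f1 phage origin. For selection in mammalian cells, an SV40 early promoter drives a neomycin phosphotransferase gene terminated by the SV40 polyadenylation signal, allowing G418 selection of stable transfectants. Short annotated fragments such as ble, lacI, bom and an HIV-1 LTR match appear to be backbone remnants or chance similarities rather than functional parts.

The payload is a single fusion reading frame transcribed from the CMV immediate-early enhancer and promoter and terminated by the bovine growth hormone polyadenylation signal; a T7 promoter lies just upstream of the insert. The open reading frame begins with a 3xFLAG epitope, continues into a yellow fluorescent protein, and ends with human NKCC1 (SLC12A2), the Na-K-Cl cotransporter involved in ion balance and cell volume regulation. The catalogue lists the fluorescent tag as mVenus, whereas the automated annotation calls it mCitrine; both are closely related Aequorea-derived YFP variants, and the record does not resolve the difference. The NKCC1 cDNA is synthetic, designed as a cassette with convenient restriction sites, and it was derived from the wild-type parent construct (NT17) by three substitutions, C791S, C820S and C1052S, described as removing the cysteines within intracellular loops.

The construct serves to express a tagged, detectable cotransporter in mammalian cells. It belongs to a series created for the introduction of epitope tags and the removal of cysteines.
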