Features (pLannotate 1.2.2; 22 found; start..end, strand, type, name):
     31..96      +  CDS            3xFLAG: three tandem FLAG® epitope tags, followed by an enterokinase cleavage site
    109..822     +  CDS            mCitrine: mCitrine is a basic (constitutively fluorescent) yellow fluorescent protein published in 2001, derived from Aequorea victoria.
    829..4464    +  CDS            SLC12A2: S12A2_HUMAN - Also known as NKCC1. Experimental evidence at protein level: Swiss-Prot protein existence level 1. Cation-chloride cotransporter which mediates the electroneutral transport of chloride, potassium and/or sodium ions across the membrane. Plays a vital role in the regulation of ionic balance and cell volume. From Homo sapiens (Human).
   4501..4725    +  polyA_signal   bGH poly(A) signal: bovine growth hormone polyadenylation signal
   4729..4750    +  promoter       SV40 promoter (fragment): SV40 enhancer and early promoter
   4771..5199    +  rep_origin     f1 ori (sequence partly withheld): f1 bacteriophage origin of replication; arrow indicates direction of (+) strand synthesis
   5213..5542    +  promoter       SV40 promoter: SV40 enhancer and early promoter
   5609..6400    +  CDS            neo: KKA2_KLEPN - Also known as kan, nptII. Experimental evidence at protein level: Swiss-Prot protein existence level 1. Resistance to kanamycin, neomycin, paromomycin, ribostamycin, butirosin and gentamicin B. From Klebsiella pneumoniae.
   6424..6582    +  CDS            ble (fragment): BLE_KLEPN - Experimental evidence at protein level: Swiss-Prot protein existence level 1. Binding protein with a strong affinity to the bleomycin family of antibiotics. Binds to CL990; an antimitotic-antibiotic compound. From Klebsiella pneumoniae.
   6577..6698    +  polyA_signal   SV40 poly(A) signal: SV40 polyadenylation signal
   6771..6787    -  protein_bind   lac operator: The lac repressor binds to the lac operator to inhibit transcription in E. coli. This inhibition can be relieved by adding lactose or isopropyl-β-D-thiogalactopyranoside (IPTG). lac repressor encoded by lacI
   6795..6825    -  promoter       lac promoter: promoter for the E. coli lac operon
   6840..6861    -  protein_bind   CAP binding site: CAP binding activates transcription in the presence of cAMP. E. coli catabolite activator protein
   6874..6966    -  CDS            lacI (fragment): lac repressor; lacI; The lac repressor binds to the lac operator to inhibit transcription in E. coli. This inhibition can be relieved by adding lactose or isopropyl-β-D-thiogalactopyranoside (IPTG).
   7149..7734    -  rep_origin     ori: high-copy-number ColE1/pMB1/pBR322/pUC origin of replication
   7905..8765    -  CDS            AmpR: β-lactamase; bla; confers resistance to ampicillin, carbenicillin, and related antibiotics
   8766..8870    -  promoter       AmpR promoter: bla
   8929..8981    -  misc_feature   bom (fragment): basis of mobility region from pBR322
   9136..9515    +  enhancer       CMV enhancer: human cytomegalovirus immediate early enhancer
   9516..9719    +  promoter       CMV promoter: human cytomegalovirus (CMV) immediate early promoter
   9715..9748    +  LTR            5' LTR (truncated) (fragment): truncated 5' long terminal repeat (LTR) from HIV-1
   9764..9782    +  promoter       T7 promoter: promoter for bacteriophage T7 RNA polymerase
>Addgene plasmid #49080 | pcDNA3.1 Flag YFP hNKCC1 intracellular-cysteineless (NT855) | depositor full sequence | sequence record 72210 | NT855
GCTAGCCCGGGCACGGCCGCCACCATGGGAGACTACAAAGACCATGACGGTGATTATAAAGATCACGACA
TCGACTACAAGGATGACGATGACAAGGGTGACCCTACCGTCAGCAAGGGCGAGGAGCTGTTCACCGGGGT
GGTGCCCATCCTGGTCGAGCTGGACGGCGACGTAAACGGCCACAAGTTCAGCGTGTCCGGCGAGGGCGAG
GGCGATGCCACCTACGGCAAGCTGACCCTGAAGTTCATCTGCACCACCGGCAAGCTGCCCGTGCCCTGGC
CCACCCTCGTGACCACCTTCGGCTACGGCCTGATGTGCTTCGCCCGCTACCCCGACCACATGAAGCAGCA
CGACTTCTTCAAGTCCGCCATGCCCGAAGGCTACGTCCAGGAGCGCACCATCTTCTTCAAGGACGACGGC
AACTACAAGACCCGCGCCGAGGTGAAGTTCGAGGGCGACACCCTGGTGAACCGCATCGAGCTGAAGGGCA
TCGACTTCAAGGAGGACGGCAACATCCTAGGGCACAAGCTGGAGTACAACTACAACAGCCACAACGTTTA
TATCATGGCCGACAAGCAGAAGAACGGCATCAAGGTGAACTTCAAGATCCGCCACAACATCGAGGACGGC
AGCGTGCAGCTCGCCGACCACTACCAGCAGAACACCCCCATCGGCGACGGCCCCGTGCTGCTGCCCGACA
ACCACTACCTGAGCTACCAGTCCAAACTGAGCAAAGACCCCAACGAGAAGCGCGATCACATGGTCCTGCT
GGAGTTCGTGACCGCCGCCGGGATCACTCTCGGCATGGACGAGCTCTACAAGGGTGACCTGGAGCCGAGG
CCCACGGCTCCTAGCTCCGGCGCGCCAGGCCTCGCCGGAGTCGGCGAAACGCCGAGCGCCGCTGCGCTGG
CCGCAGCCAGGGTGGAACTGCCCGGAACCGCTGTGCCCTCGGTGCCGGAGGATGCTGCGCCCGCGAGCCG
GGACGGGGGCGGGGTCCGCGATGAGGGACCAGCCGCCGCCGGTGACGGCCTGGGCAGACCCTTGGGGCCT
ACCCCGAGCCAGAGCCGTTTCCAGGTGGACCTCGTTTCCGAGAACGCAGGGCGGGCTGCTGCTGCGGCGG
CGGCGGCTGCTGCGGCCGCCGCCGCTGCTGGTGCCGGGGCGGGGGCCAAGCAGACTCCTGCCGACGGGGA
AGCCAGCGGCGAGAGCGAGCCAGCTAAAGGCAGCGAGGAAGCCAAAGGCCGCTTCCGCGTTAACTTCGTA
GATCCTGCTGCCAGCTCGTCCGCAGAAGATAGCCTGTCAGATGCCGCCGGGGTCGGAGTCGATGGACCCA
ACGTGAGCTTCCAGAACGGCGGGGACACGGTACTGAGCGAGGGCAGCAGCCTCCATTCCGGTGGCGGCGG
CGGCTCCGGCCACCACCAGCACTACTATTATGATACCCACACCAACACCTACTATCTGCGCACCTTCGGC
CACAACACAATGGACGCGGTACCCAGGATCGACCACTACCGGCACACAGCCGCGCAGCTCGGCGAGAAGC
TGCTCCGGCCTAGCCTGGCCGAGCTGCATGACGAGCTGGAAAAGGAACCTTTTGAGGATGGCTTTGCAAA
TGGGGAAGAAAGCACTCCAACACGTGATGCTGTGGTCACGTACACGGCCGAAAGTAAAGGAGTCGTGAAG
TTTGGCTGGATCAAGGGTGTACTAGTACGTTGTATGTTAAACATTTGGGGTGTGATGCTTTTCATTCGTC
TCTCATGGATTGTGGGACAAGCTGGAATTGGTCTATCAGTCCTTGTAATAATGATGGCTACTGTTGTGAC
AACTATCACAGGATTGTCCACTAGCGCCATCGCAACTAATGGATTTGTAAGGGGAGGCGGCGCATATTAT
TTAATATCTAGAAGTCTAGGGCCTGAATTTGGTGGTGCCATTGGTCTAATCTTCGCCTTTGCCAACGCTG
TTGCTGTTGCTATGTATGTGGTTGGATTTGCAGAAACCGTGGTGGAGTTGCTGAAAGAACATTCCATTCT
TATGATAGATGAAATCAATGACATCCGGATTATTGGAGCCATTACAGTCGTGATTCTTTTAGGTATCTCA
GTAGCCGGTATGGAGTGGGAAGCAAAAGCTCAGATTGTTCTTTTGGTGATCCTACTTCTTGCTATTGGTG
ATTTCGTCATAGGAACATTTATCCCACTCGAGAGCAAGAAGCCAAAAGGGTTTTTTGGCTATAAATCTGA
AATCTTTAATGAGAACTTTGGCCCCGATTTTCGAGAAGAAGAAACTTTCTTTTCTGTATTTGCCATCTTT
TTTCCTGCTGCAACTGGAATTCTGGCTGGCGCAAATATCTCAGGTGATCTTGCAGATCCTCAGTCAGCCA
TACCCAAAGGAACACTCCTAGCCATTTTAATTACTACATTGGTTTATGTAGGAATTGCCGTGTCTGTAGG
TTCTTGTGTCGTACGCGATGCCACTGGTAATGTTAATGACACTATCGTAACAGAGCTAACAAACTGTACT
AGCGCAGCCTGCAAATTAAACTTTGATTTTTCATCTTGTGAATCCAGTCCTTGTAGCTACGGCCTAATGA
ACAACTTTCAGGTAATGAGTATGGTGTCAGGATTTACACCACTAATTTCCGCGGGCATATTCTCTGCCAC
TCTTTCTAGCGCATTAGCATCCCTAGTGAGTGCTCCCAAGATATTTCAGGCCCTATGTAAAGACAACATC
TACCCCGCTTTCCAGATGTTTGCTAAAGGTTATGGGAAAAATAATGAGCCATTACGTGGCTACATCTTAA
CATTCTTAATTGCACTTGGATTCATCTTAATTGCCGAACTGAATGTTATTGCACCAATTATCTCAAACTT
CTTCCTTGCCAGCTATGCCCTCATCAATTTTTCAGTATTCCATGCTTCACTGGCAAAAAGCCCAGGATGG
CGACCGGCATTTAAATACTACAATATGTGGATCTCACTTCTTGGAGCAATTCTTTGTTGCATAGTAATGT
TCGTCATTAACTGGTGGGCTGCTTTGCTAACCTACGTGATAGTCCTTGGGCTGTATATTTATGTTACCTA
CAAAAAACCCGATGTGAATTGGGGATCCTCTACACAAGCCCTGACTTACCTCAATGCCCTGCAACATAGT
ATTAGGCTTTCTGGCGTGGAAGACCATGTGAAAAACTTTAGGCCACAGTCCCTTGTTATGACAGGAGCGC
CAAACTCACGGCCGGCCTTACTTCATCTTGTTCACGATTTCACAAAAAATGTTGGTTTGATGATCTCTGG
CCACGTACACATGGGACCACGCAGACAAGCCATGAAAGAAATGTCCATCGACCAAGCCAAATATCAGCGC
TGGCTTATTAAGAACAAAATGAAGGCTTTTTATGCACCAGTACATGCAGATGACCTCAGAGAAGGGGCCC
AATACTTGATGCAGGCTGCTGGCCTGGGCCGTATGAAGCCAAACACACTAGTCCTTGGATTTAAGAAAGA
TTGGTTGCAAGCAGATATGAGGGATGTGGATATGTACATAAACTTATTTCACGATGCTTTTGACATACAA
TATGGCGTAGTGGTTATTCGCCTAAAAGAAGGTCTGGATATTAGTCACCTGCAGGGACAAGAAGAATTAT
TGTCATCACAAGAGAAATCTCCTGGCACCAAGGATGTCGTAGTAAGTGTGGAATATAGTAAAAAGTCCGA
TTTAGATACTTCGAAACCCCTCAGTGAAAAACCAATTACCCATAAAGTCGAGGAAGAAGATGGCAAGACT
GCAACTCAACCACTGTTGAAAAAAGAATCCAAAGGCCCTATTGTGCCTTTGAATGTAGCTGACCAAAAGC
TTCTTGAAGCTAGTACACAGTTTCAGAAAAAACAAGGAAAGAATACTATTGATGTCTGGTGGCTTTTTGA
TGACGGAGGTCTCACATTACTCATACCTTACCTTCTGACGACCAAGAAAAAATGGAAAGACTCTAAGATC
AGAGTATTCATTGGTGGAAAGATAAACAGAATAGACCATGACAGAAGAGCGATGGCTACTTTACTGAGCA
AGTTCAGAATCGATTTTTCTGACATCATGGTTCTAGGAGACATCAATACCAAACCAAAGAAAGAAAACAT
TATAGCTTTCGAGGAAATCATTGAGCCATACAGACTTCACGAAGATGATAAAGAGCAAGATATCGCAGAT
AAAATGAAAGAAGATGAACCCTGGCGAATAACAGATAATGAATTGGAGCTGTATAAGACCAAGACATACC
GGCAGATCAGGTTAAATGAGTTATTAAAGGAACATTCAAGCACAGCTAACATTATTGTGATGAGTTTACC
GGTCGCACGAAAGGGTGCCGTTTCTAGTGCTCTCTACATGGCATGGTTAGAAGCACTATCTAAGGATCTA
CCACCAATCCTACTAGTTCGTGGGAATCATCAGAGTGTCCTTACCTTCTATTCATAATTAATTAAGTTTA
AACCCGCTGATCAGCCTCGACTGTGCCTTCTAGTTGCCAGCCATCTGTTGTTTGCCCCTCCCCCGTGCCT
TCCTTGACCCTGGAAGGTGCCACTCCCACTGTCCTTTCCTAATAAAATGAGGAAATTGCATCGCATTGTC
TGAGTAGGTGTCATTCTATTCTGGGGGGTGGGGTGGGGCAGGACAGCAAGGGGGAGGATTGGGAAGACAA
TAGCAGGCATGCTGGGGATGCGGTGGGCTCTATGGCTTCTGAGGCGGAAAGAACCAGCTGGGGCTCTAGG
GGGTATCCCC
[124 nt withheld, positions 4771-4894]
C
[91 nt withheld, positions 4896-4986]
A
[49 nt withheld, positions 4988-5036]
CCTTTGACGTTGGAGTCCACGTTCTTT
[37 nt withheld, positions 5064-5100]
ACCCTATCTCGGTCTATTCTTTTGATTTATAAGGGATTTTGCCGATTTCGGCCTATTGGTTAAAAAATGA
GCTGATTTAACAAAAATTTAACGCGAATTAATTCTGTGGAATGTGTGTCAGTTAGGGTGTGGAAAGTCCC
CAGGCTCCCCAGCAGGCAGAAGTATGCAAAGCATGCATCTCAATTAGTCAGCAACCAGGTGTGGAAAGTC
CCCAGGCTCCCCAGCAGGCAGAAGTATGCAAAGCATGCATCTCAATTAGTCAGCAACCATAGTCCCGCCC
CTAACTCCGCCCATCCCGCCCCTAACTCCGCCCAGTTCCGCCCATTCTCCGCCCCATGGCTGACTAATTT
TTTTTATTTATGCAGAGGCCGAGGCCGCCTCTGCCTCTGAGCTATTCCAGAAGTAGTGAGGAGGCTTTTT
TGGAGGCCTAGGCTTTTGCAAAAAGCTCCCGGGAGCTTGTATATCCATTTTCGGATCTGATCAAGAGACA
GGATGAGGATCGTTTCGCATGATTGAACAAGATGGATTGCACGCAGGTTCTCCGGCCGCTTGGGTGGAGA
GGCTATTCGGCTATGACTGGGCACAACAGACAATCGGCTGCTCTGATGCCGCCGTGTTCCGGCTGTCAGC
GCAGGGGCGCCCGGTTCTTTTTGTCAAGACCGACCTGTCCGGTGCCCTGAATGAACTGCAGGACGAGGCA
GCGCGGCTATCGTGGCTGGCCACGACGGGCGTTCCTTGCGCAGCTGTGCTCGACGTTGTCACTGAAGCGG
GAAGGGACTGGCTGCTATTGGGCGAAGTGCCGGGGCAGGATCTCCTGTCATCTCACCTTGCTCCTGCCGA
GAAAGTATCCATCATGGCTGATGCAATGCGGCGGCTGCATACGCTTGATCCGGCTACCTGCCCATTCGAC
CACCAAGCGAAACATCGCATCGAGCGAGCACGTACTCGGATGGAAGCCGGTCTTGTCGATCAGGATGATC
TGGACGAAGAGCATCAGGGGCTCGCGCCAGCCGAACTGTTCGCCAGGCTCAAGGCGCGCATGCCCGACGG
CGAGGATCTCGTCGTGACCCATGGCGATGCCTGCTTGCCGAATATCATGGTGGAAAATGGCCGCTTTTCT
GGATTCATCGACTGTGGCCGGCTGGGTGTGGCGGACCGCTATCAGGACATAGCGTTGGCTACCCGTGATA
TTGCTGAAGAGCTTGGCGGCGAATGGGCTGACCGCTTCCTCGTGCTTTACGGTATCGCCGCTCCCGATTC
GCAGCGCATCGCCTTCTATCGCCTTCTTGACGAGTTCTTCTGAGCGGGACTCTGGGGTTCGAAATGACCG
ACCAAGCGACGCCCAACCTGCCATCACGAGATTTCGATTCCACCGCCGCCTTCTATGAAAGGTTGGGCTT
CGGAATCGTTTTCCGGGACGCCGGCTGGATGATCCTCCAGCGCGGGGATCTCATGCTGGAGTTCTTCGCC
CACCCCAACTTGTTTATTGCAGCTTATAATGGTTACAAATAAAGCAATAGCATCACAAATTTCACAAATA
AAGCATTTTTTTCACTGCATTCTAGTTGTGGTTTGTCCAAACTCATCAATGTATCTTATCATGTCTGTAT
ACCGTCGACCTCTAGCTAGAGCTTGGCGTAATCATGGTCATAGCTGTTTCCTGTGTGAAATTGTTATCCG
CTCACAATTCCACACAACATACGAGCCGGAAGCATAAAGTGTAAAGCCTGGGGTGCCTAATGAGTGAGCT
AACTCACATTAATTGCGTTGCGCTCACTGCCCGCTTTCCAGTCGGGAAACCTGTCGTGCCAGCTGCATTA
ATGAATCGGCCAACGCGCGGGGAGAGGCGGTTTGCGTATTGGGCGCTCTTCCGCTTCCTCGCTCACTGAC
TCGCTGCGCTCGGTCGTTCGGCTGCGGCGAGCGGTATCAGCTCACTCAAAGGCGGTAATACGGTTATCCA
CAGAATCAGGGGATAACGCAGGAAAGAACATGTGAGCAAAAGGCCAGCAAAAGGCCAGGAACCGTAAAAA
GGCCGCGTTGCTGGCGTTTTTCCATAGGCTCCGCCCCCCTGACGAGCATCACAAAAATCGACGCTCAAGT
CAGAGGTGGCGAAACCCGACAGGACTATAAAGATACCAGGCGTTTCCCCCTGGAAGCTCCCTCGTGCGCT
CTCCTGTTCCGACCCTGCCGCTTACCGGATACCTGTCCGCCTTTCTCCCTTCGGGAAGCGTGGCGCTTTC
TCATAGCTCACGCTGTAGGTATCTCAGTTCGGTGTAGGTCGTTCGCTCCAAGCTGGGCTGTGTGCACGAA
CCCCCCGTTCAGCCCGACCGCTGCGCCTTATCCGGTAACTATCGTCTTGAGTCCAACCCGGTAAGACACG
ACTTATCGCCACTGGCAGCAGCCACTGGTAACAGGATTAGCAGAGCGAGGTATGTAGGCGGTGCTACAGA
GTTCTTGAAGTGGTGGCCTAACTACGGCTACACTAGAAGAACAGTATTTGGTATCTGCGCTCTGCTGAAG
CCAGTTACCTTCGGAAAAAGAGTTGGTAGCTCTTGATCCGGCAAACAAACCACCGCTGGTAGCGGTTTTT
TTGTTTGCAAGCAGCAGATTACGCGCAGAAAAAAAGGATCTCAAGAAGATCCTTTGATCTTTTCTACGGG
GTCTGACGCTCAGTGGAACGAAAACTCACGTTAAGGGATTTTGGTCATGAGATTATCAAAAAGGATCTTC
ACCTAGATCCTTTTAAATTAAAAATGAAGTTTTAAATCAATCTAAAGTATATATGAGTAAACTTGGTCTG
ACAGTTACCAATGCTTAATCAGTGAGGCACCTATCTCAGCGATCTGTCTATTTCGTTCATCCATAGTTGC
CTGACTCCCCGTCGTGTAGATAACTACGATACGGGAGGGCTTACCATCTGGCCCCAGTGCTGCAATGATA
CCGCGAGACCCACGCTCACCGGCTCCAGATTTATCAGCAATAAACCAGCCAGCCGGAAGGGCCGAGCGCA
GAAGTGGTCCTGCAACTTTATCCGCCTCCATCCAGTCTATTAATTGTTGCCGGGAAGCTAGAGTAAGTAG
TTCGCCAGTTAATAGTTTGCGCAACGTTGTTGCCATTGCTACAGGCATCGTGGTGTCACGCTCGTCGTTT
GGTATGGCTTCATTCAGCTCCGGTTCCCAACGATCAAGGCGAGTTACATGATCCCCCATGTTGTGCAAAA
AAGCGGTTAGCTCCTTCGGTCCTCCGATCGTTGTCAGAAGTAAGTTGGCCGCAGTGTTATCACTCATGGT
TATGGCAGCACTGCATAATTCTCTTACTGTCATGCCATCCGTAAGATGCTTTTCTGTGACTGGTGAGTAC
TCAACCAAGTCATTCTGAGAATAGTGTATGCGGCGACCGAGTTGCTCTTGCCCGGCGTCAATACGGGATA
ATACCGCGCCACATAGCAGAACTTTAAAAGTGCTCATCATTGGAAAACGTTCTTCGGGGCGAAAACTCTC
AAGGATCTTACCGCTGTTGAGATCCAGTTCGATGTAACCCACTCGTGCACCCAACTGATCTTCAGCATCT
TTTACTTTCACCAGCGTTTCTGGGTGAGCAAAAACAGGAAGGCAAAATGCCGCAAAAAAGGGAATAAGGG
CGACACGGAAATGTTGAATACTCATACTCTTCCTTTTTCAATATTATTGAAGCATTTATCAGGGTTATTG
TCTCATGAGCGGATACATATTTGAATGTATTTAGAAAAATAAACAAATAGGGGTTCCGCGCACATTTCCC
CGAAAAGTGCCACCTGACGTCGACGGATCGGGAGATCTCCCGATCCCCTATGGTGCACTCTCAGTACAAT
CTGCTCTGATGCCGCATAGTTAAGCCAGTATCTGCTCCCTGCTTGTGTGTTGGAGGTCGCTGAGTAGTGC
GCGAGCAAAATTTAAGCTACAACAAGGCAAGGCTTGACCGACAATTGCATGAAGAATCTGCTTAGGGTTA
GGCGTTTTGCGCTGCTTCGCGATGTACGGGCCAGATATACGCGTTGACATTGATTATTGACTAGTTATTA
ATAGTAATCAATTACGGGGTCATTAGTTCATAGCCCATATATGGAGTTCCGCGTTACATAACTTACGGTA
AATGGCCCGCCTGGCTGACCGCCCAACGACCCCCGCCCATTGACGTCAATAATGACGTATGTTCCCATAG
TAACGCCAATAGGGACTTTCCATTGACGTCAATGGGTGGAGTATTTACGGTAAACTGCCCACTTGGCAGT
ACATCAAGTGTATCATATGCCAAGTACGCCCCCTATTGACGTCAATGACGGTAAATGGCCCGCCTGGCAT
TATGCCCAGTACATGACCTTATGGGACTTTCCTACTTGGCAGTACATCTACGTATTAGTCATCGCTATTA
CCATGGTGATGCGGTTTTGGCAGTACATCAATGGGCGTGGATAGCGGTTTGACTCACGGGGATTTCCAAG
TCTCCACCCCATTGACGTCAATGGGAGTTTGTTTTGGCACCAAAATCAACGGGACTTTCCAAAATGTCGT
AACAACTCCGCCCCATTGACGCAAATGGGCGGTAGGCGTGTACGGTGGGAGGTCTATATAAGCAGAGCTC
TCTGGCTAACTAGAGAACCCACTGCTTACTGGCTTATCGAAATTAATACGACTCACTATAGGGAGACCCA
AGCTG
