>Addgene plasmid #49080 | pcDNA3.1 Flag YFP hNKCC1 intracellular-cysteineless (NT855) | addgene partial sequence | sequence record 73535 | EGFP-C
AGGGTGACCTGGAGCCGAGGCCCACGGCTCCTAGCTCCGGCGCGCCAGGCCTCGCCGGAGTCGGCGAAAC
GCCGAGCGCCGCTGCGCTGGCCGCAGCCAGGGTGGAACTGCCCGGAACCGCTGTGCCCTCGGTGCCGGAG
GATGCTGCGCCCGCGAGCCGGGACGGGGGCGGGGTCCGCGATGAGGGACCAGCCGCCGCCGGTGACGGCC
TGGGCAGACCCTTGGGGCCTACCCCGAGCCAGAGCCGTTTCCAGGTGGACCTCGTTTCCGAGAACGCAGG
GCGGGCTGCTGCTGCGGCGGCGGCGGCTGCTGCGGCCGCCGCCGCTGCTGGTGCCGGGGCGGGGGCCAAG
CAGACTCCTGCCGACGGGGAAGCCAGCGGCGAGAGCGAGCCAGCTAAAGGCAGCGAGGAAGCCAAAGGCC
GCTTCCGCGTTAACTTCGTAGATCCTGCTGCCAGCTCGTCCGCAGAAGATAGCCTGTCAGATGCCGCCGG
GGTCGGAGTCGATGGACCCAACGTGAGCTTCCAGAACGGCGGGGACACGGTACTGAGCGAGGGCAGCAGC
CTCCATTCCGGTGGCGGCGGCGGCTCCGGCCACCACCAGCACTACTATTATGATACCCACACCAACACCT
ACTATCTGCGCACCTTCGGCCACAACACAATGGACGCGGTACCCAGGATCGACCACTACCGGCACACAGC
CGCGCAGCTCGGCGAGAAGCTGCTCCGGCCTAGCCTGGCCGAGCTGCATGACGAGCTGGAAAAGGAACCT
TTTGAGGATGGCTTTGCAAATGGGGAAGAAAGCACTCCAACACGTGATGCTGTGGTCACGTACACGGCCG
AAAGTAAAGGAGTCGTGAAGTTTGGCTGGATCAAGGGTGTACTAGTACGTTGTATGTTAAACATTTGGGG
TGTGATGCTTTTCATTCGTCTCTCATGG
