>Addgene plasmid #49080 | pcDNA3.1 Flag YFP hNKCC1 intracellular-cysteineless (NT855) | addgene partial sequence | sequence record 73541 | BGH-rev 5'-TAGAAGGCACAGTCGAGG-3'
TTATGAATAGAAGGTAAGGACACTCTGATGATTCCCACGAACTAGTAGGATTGGTGGTAGATCCTTAGAT
AGTGCTTCTAACCATGCCATGTAGAGAGCACTAGAAACGGCACCCTTTCGTGCGACCGGTAAACTCATCA
CAATAATGTTAGCTGTGCTTGAATGTTCCTTTAATAACTCATTTAACCTGATCTGCCGGTATGTCTTGGT
CTTATACAGCTCCAATTCATTATCTGTTATTCGCCAGGGTTCATCTTCTTTCATTTTATCTGCGATATCT
TGCTCTTTATCATCTTCGTGAAGTCTGTATGGCTCAATGATTTCCTCGAAAGCTATAATGTTTTCTTTCT
TTGGTTTGGTATTGATGTCTCCTAGAACCATGATGTCAGAAAAATCGATTCTGAACTTGCTCAGTAAAGT
AGCCATCGCTCTTCTGTCATGGTCTATTCTGTTTATCTTTCCACCAATGAATACTCTGATCTTAGAGTCT
TTCCATTTTTTCTTGGTCGTCAGAAGGTAAGGTATGAGTAATGTGAGACCTCCGTCATCAAAAAGCCACC
AGACATCAATAGTATTCTTTCCTTGTTTTTTCTGAAACTGTGTACTAGCTTCAAGAAGCTTTTGGTCAGC
TACATTCAAAGGCACAATAGGGCCTTTGGATTCTTTTTTCAACAGTGGTTGAGTTGCAGTCTTGCCATCT
TCTTCCTCGACTTTATGGGTAATTGGTTTTTCACTGAGGGGTTTCGAAGTATCTAAATCGGACTTTTTAC
TATATTCCACACTTACTACGACATCCTTGGTGCCAGGAGATTTCTCTTGTGATGACAATAATTCTTCTTG
TCCCTGCAGGTGACTAATATCCAGACCTTCTTTTAGGCGAATAACCACTACGCCATATTGTATGTCAAAA
GCATCGTGAAATAAGTTTATGTACATATCCACATCCCTCATATCTGCTTGCAACCAATCTTTCTTAAATC
CAAGGA
