>Addgene plasmid #49080 | pcDNA3.1 Flag YFP hNKCC1 intracellular-cysteineless (NT855) | addgene partial sequence | sequence record 75133 | hNKCC1-int-R 5'-ATATTTGGCTTGGTCGATGG-3'
GTCCATGTGTACGTGGCCAGAGATCATCAAACCAACATTTTTTGTGAAATCGTGAACAAGATGAAGTAAG
GCCGGCCGTGAGTTTGGCGCTCCTGTCATAACAAGGGACTGTGGCCTAAAGTTTTTCACATGGTCTTCCA
CGCCAGAAAGCCTAATACTATGTTGCAGGGCATTGAGGTAAGTCAGGGCTTGTGTAGAGGATCCCCAATT
CACATCGGGTTTTTTGTAGGTAACATAAATATACAGCCCAAGGACTATCACGTAGGTTAGCAAAGCAGCC
CACCAGTTAATGACGAACATTACTATGCAACAAAGAATTGCTCCAAGAAGTGAGATCCACATATTGTAGT
ATTTAAATGCCGGTCGCCATCCTGGGCTTTTTGCCAGTGAAGCATGGAATACTGAAAAATTGATGAGGGC
ATAGCTGGCAAGGAAGAAGTTTGAGATAATTGGTGCAATAACATTCAGTTCGGCAATTAAGATGAATCCA
AGTGCAATTAAGAATGTTAAGATGTAGCCACGTAATGGCTCATTATTTTTCCCATAACCTTTAGCAAACA
TCTGGAAAGCGGGGTAGATGTTGTCTTTACATAGGGCCTGAAATATCTTGGGAGCACTCACTAGGGATGC
TAATGCGCTAGAAAGAGTGGCAGAGAATATGCCCGCGGAAATTAGTGGTGTAAATCCTGACACCATACTC
ATTACCTGAAAGTTGTTCATTAGGCCGTAGCTACAAGGACTGGATTCACAAGATGAAAAATCAAAGTTTA
ATTTGCAGGCTGCGCTAGTACAGTTTGTTAGCTCTGTTACGATAGTGTCATTAACATTACCAGTGGCATC
GCGTACGACACAA
