>Addgene plasmid #49080 | pcDNA3.1 Flag YFP hNKCC1 intracellular-cysteineless (NT855) | addgene partial sequence | sequence record 75314 | CMV-F (5'-CGCAAATGGGCGGTAGGCGTG-3')
CTATATAAGCAGAGCTCTCTGGCTAACTAGAGAACCCACTGCTTACTGGCTTATCGAAATTAATACGACT
CACTATAGGGAGACCCAAGCTGGCTAGCCCGGGCACGGCCGCCACCATGGGAGACTACAAAGACCATGAC
GGTGATTATAAAGATCACGACATCGACTACAAGGATGACGATGACAAGGGTGACCCTACCGTCAGCAAGG
GCGAGGAGCTGTTCACCGGGGTGGTGCCCATCCTGGTCGAGCTGGACGGCGACGTAAACGGCCACAAGTT
CAGCGTGTCCGGCGAGGGCGAGGGCGATGCCACCTACGGCAAGCTGACCCTGAAGTTCATCTGCACCACC
GGCAAGCTGCCCGTGCCCTGGCCCACCCTCGTGACCACCTTCGGCTACGGCCTGATGTGCTTCGCCCGCT
ACCCCGACCACATGAAGCAGCACGACTTCTTCAAGTCCGCCATGCCCGAAGGCTACGTCCAGGAGCGCAC
CATCTTCTTCAAGGACGACGGCAACTACAAGACCCGCGCCGAGGTGAAGTTCGAGGGCGACACCCTGGTG
AACCGCATCGAGCTGAAGGGCATCGACTTCAAGGAGGACGGCAACATCCTAGGGCACAAGCTGGAGTACA
ACTACAACAGCCACAACGTTTATATCATGGCCGACAAGCAGAAGAACGGCATCAAGGTGAACTTCAAGAT
CCGCCACAACATCGAGGACGGCAGCGTGCAGCTCGCCGACCACTACCAGCAGAACACCCCCATCGGCGAC
GGCCCCGTGCTGCTGCCCGACAACCACTACCTGAGCTACCAGTCCAAACTGAGCAAAGACCCCAACGAGA
AGCGCGATCACATGGTCCTGCTGGAGTTCGTGACCGCCGCCGGGATCACTCTCGGCATGGACGAGCTCTA
CAAGGGTGACCTGGAGCCGAGGCCCACGGCTCCTAGCTCCGGCGCGCCAGGCCTCGCCGGAGTCGGCGAA
ACGCCGAGCGCCGCTGC
